Addgene plasmid #103882: PCS2+Cas9-mSA
Purpose: Cas9 mSA for in vitro transcription for gene editing in Mouse Embryos
Depositing lab: Janet Rossant. Depositing organization: Hospital for Sick Children. Publication: Efficient generation of targeted large insertions by microinjection into two-cell-stage mouse embryos. Gu B, Posfai E, Rossant J. Nat Biotechnol. 2018 Jun 11. pii: nbt.4166. doi: 10.1038/nbt.4166. PubMed 29889212.
Backbone
  Vector backbone: PCS2+
  Backbone size w/o insert (bp): 4072
  Total vector size (bp): 8886
  Modifications to backbone: none
  Vector type: CRISPR
Growth in bacteria
  Bacterial resistance: Ampicillin, 100 μg/mL
  Growth temperature: 37°C
  Growth strain: DH5alpha
  Growth instructions: none
  Copy number: High Copy
Gene/Insert
  Gene/Insert name: CAS9-MSA
  Species: synthetic
  Insert size (bp): 4818
  Mutation: none
  Promoter: SP6
  Tag / fusion protein: MSA (monomeric streptavidin (C terminal on insert)
  Cloning method: Restriction Enzyme; 5′ cloning site Kpn1 (not destroyed); 3′ cloning site destroyed (unknown if destroyed)
  Sequencing primers: 5′ ATTTAGGTGACACTAT; 3′ CCTGTGTGAAATTGTTATCC
Resource information
  A portion of this plasmid was derived from a plasmid made by: We cloned this gene ourselves. But we used Cas9 sequence from px330 plasmid from add gene and the MSA sequence from pDisplay-mSA-EGFP-TM (Plasmid #39863)
Terms and licenses: Academic/Nonprofit Terms; Industry Terms: Not Available to Industry
Depositor comments: non
How to cite: PCS2+Cas9-mSA was a gift from Janet Rossant (Addgene plasmid # 103882 ; http://n2t.net/addgene:103882 ; RRID:Addgene_103882)
