[The description below was written by a language model from this plasmid's Addgene catalogue record and pLannotate feature annotations shown in this document.]
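Description:
PCS2+Cas9-mSA is a CRISPR expression and in vitro transcription plasmid of about 8.9 kb, built on the unmodified PCS2+ backbone. It serves as a template for making mRNA encoding a Cas9–monomeric streptavidin fusion for genome editing in mouse embryos. It is maintained in E. coli as a high-copy plasmid through a ColE1/pUC-type origin and selected with ampicillin via the β-lactamase gene. An f1 phage origin and remnants of the lac promoter/operator, lacI and lacZα are also present as backbone carry-over.

The roughly 4.8 kb insert lies downstream of two promoters in tandem. The simian CMV IE94 enhancer/promoter can drive expression in vertebrate cells, and a bacteriophage SP6 promoter, the one listed for the insert, allows run-off synthesis of mRNA in vitro. The coding region is Streptococcus pyogenes Cas9, annotated as contiguous N- and C-terminal portions and taken from px330 according to the depositor. It is followed by a bipartite nucleoplasmin nuclear localization signal and a C-terminal mSA domain, a monomeric streptavidin/rhizavidin hybrid. Between the NLS and mSA the annotation also detects an Igκ leader and a fragment of an HA tag, probably carried along from the pDisplay-derived source of the mSA sequence. An SV40 polyadenylation signal follows the insert, with T7 (partial) and T3 promoters flanking it in the reverse orientation.

The mSA moiety binds biotin, so the translated nuclease could in principle be tethered to biotinylated molecules such as repair templates, although the record does not spell out this mechanism. The associated work concerns targeted large insertions made by microinjecting two-cell-stage mouse embryos.
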