Features (pLannotate 1.2.2; 20 found; start..end, strand, type, name):
      1..978     +  promoter       CMV IE94 promoter: enhancer/promoter region of simian cytomegalovirus major immediate early transcription unit IE94
   1013..1031    +  promoter       SP6 promoter: promoter for bacteriophage SP6 RNA polymerase
   1183..2784    +  CDS            Cas9(N): N-terminal portion of Streptococcus pyogenes Cas9 (Zetsche et al., 2015)
   2785..5283    +  CDS            Cas9(C): C-terminal portion of Streptococcus pyogenes Cas9 (Zetsche et al., 2015)
   5284..5331    +  CDS            nucleoplasmin NLS: bipartite nuclear localization signal from nucleoplasmin
   5401..5463    +  sig_peptide    Igκ leader: leader sequence from mouse immunoglobulin κ light chain
   5463..5486    +  CDS            3xHA (fragment): three tandem HA epitope tags
   5515..5856    +  CDS            mSA: monomeric streptavidin/rhizavidin hybrid (Lim et al., 2013)
   5891..5908    -  promoter       T7 promoter (fragment): promoter for bacteriophage T7 RNA polymerase
   5913..6047    -  polyA_signal   SV40 poly(A) signal: SV40 polyadenylation signal
   6160..6178    -  promoter       T3 promoter: promoter for bacteriophage T3 RNA polymerase
   6223..6239    -  protein_bind   lac operator: The lac repressor binds to the lac operator to inhibit transcription in E. coli. This inhibition can be relieved by adding lactose or isopropyl-β-D-thiogalactopyranoside (IPTG). lac repressor encoded by lacI
   6247..6277    -  promoter       lac promoter: promoter for the E. coli lac operon
   6292..6313    -  protein_bind   CAP binding site: CAP binding activates transcription in the presence of cAMP. E. coli catabolite activator protein
   6326..6418    -  CDS            lacI (fragment): lac repressor; lacI; The lac repressor binds to the lac operator to inhibit transcription in E. coli. This inhibition can be relieved by adding lactose or isopropyl-β-D-thiogalactopyranoside (IPTG).
   6601..7189    -  rep_origin     ori: high-copy-number ColE1/pMB1/pBR322/pUC origin of replication
   7360..8220    -  CDS            AmpR: β-lactamase; bla; confers resistance to ampicillin, carbenicillin, and related antibiotics
   8221..8325    -  promoter       AmpR promoter: bla
   8378..8806    -  rep_origin     f1 ori (sequence partly withheld): f1 bacteriophage origin of replication; arrow indicates direction of (+) strand synthesis
   8811..8877    -  CDS            lacZα (fragment): LacZα fragment of β-galactosidase; lacZ fragment
>Addgene plasmid #103882 | PCS2+Cas9-mSA | addgene full sequence | sequence record 227473 | Addgene NGS Result
GCCAATTCAATATGGCGTATATGGACTCATGCCAATTCAATATGGTGGATCTGGACCTGTGCCAATTCAA
TATGGCGTATATGGACTCGTGCCAATTCAATATGGTGGATCTGGACCCCAGCCAATTCAATATGGCGGAC
TTGGCACCATGCCAATTCAATATGGCGGACCTGGCACTGTGCCAACTGGGGAGGGGTCTACTTGGCACGG
TGCCAAGTTTGAGGAGGGGTCTTGGCCCTGTGCCAAGTCCGCCATATTGAATTGGCATGGTGCCAATAAT
GGCGGCCATATTGGCTATATGCCAGGATCAATATATAGGCAATATCCAATATGGCCCTATGCCAATATGG
CTATTGGCCAGGTTCAATACTATGTATTGGCCCTATGCCATATAGTATTCCATATATGGGTTTTCCTATT
GACGTAGATAGCCCCTCCCAATGGGCGGTCCCATATACCATATATGGGGCTTCCTAATACCGCCCATAGC
CACTCCCCCATTGACGTCAATGGTCTCTATATATGGTCTTTCCTATTGACGTCATATGGGCGGTCCTATT
GACGTATATGGCGCCTCCCCCATTGACGTCAATTACGGTAAATGGCCCGCCTGGCTCAATGCCCATTGAC
GTCAATAGGACCACCCACCATTGACGTCAATGGGATGGCTCATTGCCCATTCATATCCGTTCTCACGCCC
CCTATTGACGTCAATGACGGTAAATGGCCCACTTGGCAGTACATCAATATCTATTAATAGTAACTTGGCA
AGTACATTACTATTGGAAGTACGCCAGGGTACATTGGCAGTACTCCCATTGACGTCAATGGCGGTAAATG
GCCCGCGATGGCTGCCAAGTACATCCCCATTGACGTCAATGGGGAGGGGCAATGACGCAAATGGGCGTTC
CATTGACGTAAATGGGCGGTAGGCGTGCCTAATGGGAGGTCTATATAAGCAATGCTCGTTTAGGGAACCG
CCATTCTGCCTGGGGACGTCGGAGCAAGCTTGATTTAGGTGACACTATAGAATACAAGCTACTTGTTCTT
TTTGCAGGATCCATGGACTATAAGGACCACGACGGAGACTACAAGGATCATGATATTGATTACAAAGACG
ATGACGATAAGATGGCCCCAAAGAAGAAGCGGAAGGTCGGTATCCACGGAGTCCCAGCAGCCGACAAGAA
GTACAGCATCGGCCTGGACATCGGCACCAACTCTGTGGGCTGGGCCGTGATCACCGACGAGTACAAGGTG
CCCAGCAAGAAATTCAAGGTGCTGGGCAACACCGACCGGCACAGCATCAAGAAGAACCTGATCGGAGCCC
TGCTGTTCGACAGCGGCGAAACAGCCGAGGCCACCCGGCTGAAGAGAACCGCCAGAAGAAGATACACCAG
ACGGAAGAACCGGATCTGCTATCTGCAAGAGATCTTCAGCAACGAGATGGCCAAGGTGGACGACAGCTTC
TTCCACAGACTGGAAGAGTCCTTCCTGGTGGAAGAGGATAAGAAGCACGAGCGGCACCCCATCTTCGGCA
ACATCGTGGACGAGGTGGCCTACCACGAGAAGTACCCCACCATCTACCACCTGAGAAAGAAACTGGTGGA
CAGCACCGACAAGGCCGACCTGCGGCTGATCTATCTGGCCCTGGCCCACATGATCAAGTTCCGGGGCCAC
TTCCTGATCGAGGGCGACCTGAACCCCGACAACAGCGACGTGGACAAGCTGTTCATCCAGCTGGTGCAGA
CCTACAACCAGCTGTTCGAGGAAAACCCCATCAACGCCAGCGGCGTGGACGCCAAGGCCATCCTGTCTGC
CAGACTGAGCAAGAGCAGACGGCTGGAAAATCTGATCGCCCAGCTGCCCGGCGAGAAGAAGAATGGCCTG
TTCGGAAACCTGATTGCCCTGAGCCTGGGCCTGACCCCCAACTTCAAGAGCAACTTCGACCTGGCCGAGG
ATGCCAAACTGCAGCTGAGCAAGGACACCTACGACGACGACCTGGACAACCTGCTGGCCCAGATCGGCGA
CCAGTACGCCGACCTGTTTCTGGCCGCCAAGAACCTGTCCGACGCCATCCTGCTGAGCGACATCCTGAGA
GTGAACACCGAGATCACCAAGGCCCCCCTGAGCGCCTCTATGATCAAGAGATACGACGAGCACCACCAGG
ACCTGACCCTGCTGAAAGCTCTCGTGCGGCAGCAGCTGCCTGAGAAGTACAAAGAGATTTTCTTCGACCA
GAGCAAGAACGGCTACGCCGGCTACATTGACGGCGGAGCCAGCCAGGAAGAGTTCTACAAGTTCATCAAG
CCCATCCTGGAAAAGATGGACGGCACCGAGGAACTGCTCGTGAAGCTGAACAGAGAGGACCTGCTGCGGA
AGCAGCGGACCTTCGACAACGGCAGCATCCCCCACCAGATCCACCTGGGAGAGCTGCACGCCATTCTGCG
GCGGCAGGAAGATTTTTACCCATTCCTGAAGGACAACCGGGAAAAGATCGAGAAGATCCTGACCTTCCGC
ATCCCCTACTACGTGGGCCCTCTGGCCAGGGGAAACAGCAGATTCGCCTGGATGACCAGAAAGAGCGAGG
AAACCATCACCCCCTGGAACTTCGAGGAAGTGGTGGACAAGGGCGCTTCCGCCCAGAGCTTCATCGAGCG
GATGACCAACTTCGATAAGAACCTGCCCAACGAGAAGGTGCTGCCCAAGCACAGCCTGCTGTACGAGTAC
TTCACCGTGTATAACGAGCTGACCAAAGTGAAATACGTGACCGAGGGAATGAGAAAGCCCGCCTTCCTGA
GCGGCGAGCAGAAAAAGGCCATCGTGGACCTGCTGTTCAAGACCAACCGGAAAGTGACCGTGAAGCAGCT
GAAAGAGGACTACTTCAAGAAAATCGAGTGCTTCGACTCCGTGGAAATCTCCGGCGTGGAAGATCGGTTC
AACGCCTCCCTGGGCACATACCACGATCTGCTGAAAATTATCAAGGACAAGGACTTCCTGGACAATGAGG
AAAACGAGGACATTCTGGAAGATATCGTGCTGACCCTGACACTGTTTGAGGACAGAGAGATGATCGAGGA
ACGGCTGAAAACCTATGCCCACCTGTTCGACGACAAAGTGATGAAGCAGCTGAAGCGGCGGAGATACACC
GGCTGGGGCAGGCTGAGCCGGAAGCTGATCAACGGCATCCGGGACAAGCAGTCCGGCAAGACAATCCTGG
ATTTCCTGAAGTCCGACGGCTTCGCCAACAGAAACTTCATGCAGCTGATCCACGACGACAGCCTGACCTT
TAAAGAGGACATCCAGAAAGCCCAGGTGTCCGGCCAGGGCGATAGCCTGCACGAGCACATTGCCAATCTG
GCCGGCAGCCCCGCCATTAAGAAGGGCATCCTGCAGACAGTGAAGGTGGTGGACGAGCTCGTGAAAGTGA
TGGGCCGGCACAAGCCCGAGAACATCGTGATCGAAATGGCCAGAGAGAACCAGACCACCCAGAAGGGACA
GAAGAACAGCCGCGAGAGAATGAAGCGGATCGAAGAGGGCATCAAAGAGCTGGGCAGCCAGATCCTGAAA
GAACACCCCGTGGAAAACACCCAGCTGCAGAACGAGAAGCTGTACCTGTACTACCTGCAGAATGGGCGGG
ATATGTACGTGGACCAGGAACTGGACATCAACCGGCTGTCCGACTACGATGTGGACCATATCGTGCCTCA
GAGCTTTCTGAAGGACGACTCCATCGACAACAAGGTGCTGACCAGAAGCGACAAGAACCGGGGCAAGAGC
GACAACGTGCCCTCCGAAGAGGTCGTGAAGAAGATGAAGAACTACTGGCGGCAGCTGCTGAACGCCAAGC
TGATTACCCAGAGAAAGTTCGACAATCTGACCAAGGCCGAGAGAGGCGGCCTGAGCGAACTGGATAAGGC
CGGCTTCATCAAGAGACAGCTGGTGGAAACCCGGCAGATCACAAAGCACGTGGCACAGATCCTGGACTCC
CGGATGAACACTAAGTACGACGAGAATGACAAGCTGATCCGGGAAGTGAAAGTGATCACCCTGAAGTCCA
AGCTGGTGTCCGATTTCCGGAAGGATTTCCAGTTTTACAAAGTGCGCGAGATCAACAACTACCACCACGC
CCACGACGCCTACCTGAACGCCGTCGTGGGAACCGCCCTGATCAAAAAGTACCCTAAGCTGGAAAGCGAG
TTCGTGTACGGCGACTACAAGGTGTACGACGTGCGGAAGATGATCGCCAAGAGCGAGCAGGAAATCGGCA
AGGCTACCGCCAAGTACTTCTTCTACAGCAACATCATGAACTTTTTCAAGACCGAGATTACCCTGGCCAA
CGGCGAGATCCGGAAGCGGCCTCTGATCGAGACAAACGGCGAAACCGGGGAGATCGTGTGGGATAAGGGC
CGGGATTTTGCCACCGTGCGGAAAGTGCTGAGCATGCCCCAAGTGAATATCGTGAAAAAGACCGAGGTGC
AGACAGGCGGCTTCAGCAAAGAGTCTATCCTGCCCAAGAGGAACAGCGATAAGCTGATCGCCAGAAAGAA
GGACTGGGACCCTAAGAAGTACGGCGGCTTCGACAGCCCCACCGTGGCCTATTCTGTGCTGGTGGTGGCC
AAAGTGGAAAAGGGCAAGTCCAAGAAACTGAAGAGTGTGAAAGAGCTGCTGGGGATCACCATCATGGAAA
GAAGCAGCTTCGAGAAGAATCCCATCGACTTTCTGGAAGCCAAGGGCTACAAAGAAGTGAAAAAGGACCT
GATCATCAAGCTGCCTAAGTACTCCCTGTTCGAGCTGGAAAACGGCCGGAAGAGAATGCTGGCCTCTGCC
GGCGAACTGCAGAAGGGAAACGAACTGGCCCTGCCCTCCAAATATGTGAACTTCCTGTACCTGGCCAGCC
ACTATGAGAAGCTGAAGGGCTCCCCCGAGGATAATGAGCAGAAACAGCTGTTTGTGGAACAGCACAAGCA
CTACCTGGACGAGATCATCGAGCAGATCAGCGAGTTCTCCAAGAGAGTGATCCTGGCCGACGCTAATCTG
GACAAAGTGCTGTCCGCCTACAACAAGCACCGGGATAAGCCCATCAGAGAGCAGGCCGAGAATATCATCC
ACCTGTTTACCCTGACCAATCTGGGAGCCCCTGCCGCCTTCAAGTACTTTGACACCACCATCGACCGGAA
GAGGTACACCAGCACCAAAGAGGTGCTGGACGCCACCCTGATCCACCAGAGCATCACCGGCCTGTACGAG
ACACGGATCGACCTGTCTCAGCTGGGAGGCGACAAAAGGCCGGCGGCCACGAAAAAGGCCGGCCAGGCAA
AAAAGAAAAAGTATGAATTCAAGGCCTCTCGAAGCGGTTCAGAGACCCCAGGAACTAGCGAGAGCGCTAC
ACCGGAATCGATGGAGACAGACACACTCCTGCTATGGGTACTGCTGCTCTGGGTTCCAGGTTCCACTGGT
GACTATCCATATGATGTTCCAGATTATGCTGGGGCCCAGCCGGCCAGATCTATGGCGGAAGCGGGTATCA
CCGGCACGTGGTACAACCAGTCTGGTTCTACCTTCACCGTTACCGCGGGTGCGGACGGTAACCTGACCGG
TCAGTACGAAAACCGTGCGCAGGGCACTGGTTGCCAGAACTCTCCGTACACCCTGACCGGTCGTTACAAC
GGTACCAAACTGGAATGGCGTGTTGAATGGAACAACTCTACCGAAAACTGCCACTCTCGTACCGAATGGC
GTGGTCAGTACCAGGGTGGTGCGGAAGCGCGTATCAACACCCAGTGGAACCTGACCTACGAAGGTGGTTC
TGGTCCGGCGACCGAACAGGGTCAGGACACCTTCACCAAAGTTAAACCGTCTGCGGCGTCTGGATCCTGA
GCCTCTAGAACTATAGTGAGTCGTATTACGTAGATCCAGACATGATAAGATACATTGATGAGTTTGGACA
AACCACAACTAGAATGCAGTGAAAAAAATGCTTTATTTGTGAAATTTGTGATGCTATTGCTTTATTTGTA
ACCATTATAAGCTGCAATAAACAAGTTAACAACAACAATTGCATTCATTTTATGTTTCAGGTTCAGGGGG
AGGTGTGGGAGGTTTTTTAATTCGCGGCCGCGGCGCCAATGCATTGGGCCCGGTACCCAGCTTTTGTTCC
CTTTAGTGAGGGTTAATTGCGCGCTTGGCGTAATCATGGTCATAGCTGTTTCCTGTGTGAAATTGTTATC
CGCTCACAATTCCACACAACATACGAGCCGGGAGCATAAAGTGTAAAGCCTGGGGTGCCTAATGAGTGAG
CTAACTCACATTAATTGCGTTGCGCTCACTGCCCGCTTTCCAGTCGGGAAACCTGTCGTGCCAGCTGCAT
TAATGAATCGGCCAACGCGCGGGGAGAGGCGGTTTGCGTATTGGGCGCTCTTCCGCTTCCTCGCTCACTG
ACTCGCTGCGCTCGGTCGTTCGGCTGCGGCGAGCGGTATCAGCTCACTCAAAGGCGGTAATACGGTTATC
CACAGAATCAGGGGATAACGCAGGAAAGAACATGTGAGCAAAAGGCCAGCAAAAGGCCAGGAACCGTAAA
AAGGCCGCGTTGCTGGCGTTTTTCCATAGGCTCCGCCCCCCTGACGAGCATCACAAAAATCGACGCTCAA
GTCAGAGGTGGCGAAACCCGACAGGACTATAAAGATACCAGGCGTTTCCCCCTGGAAGCTCCCTCGTGCG
CTCTCCTGTTCCGACCCTGCCGCTTACCGGATACCTGTCCGCCTTTCTCCCTTCGGGAAGCGTGGCGCTT
TCTCATAGCTCACGCTGTAGGTATCTCAGTTCGGTGTAGGTCGTTCGCTCCAAGCTGGGCTGTGTGCACG
AACCCCCCGTTCAGCCCGACCGCTGCGCCTTATCCGGTAACTATCGTCTTGAGTCCAACCCGGTAAGACA
CGACTTATCGCCACTGGCAGCAGCCACTGGTAACAGGATTAGCAGAGCGAGGTATGTAGGCGGTGCTACA
GAGTTCTTGAAGTGGTGGCCTAACTACGGCTACACTAGAAGAACAGTATTTGGTATCTGCGCTCTGCTGA
AGCCAGTTACCTTCGGAAAAAGAGTTGGTAGCTCTTGATCCGGCAAACAAACCACCGCTGGTAGCGGTGG
TTTTTTTGTTTGCAAGCAGCAGATTACGCGCAGAAAAAAAGGATCTCAAGAAGATCCTTTGATCTTTTCT
ACGGGGTCTGACGCTCAGTGGAACGAAAACTCACGTTAAGGGATTTTGGTCATGAGATTATCAAAAAGGA
TCTTCACCTAGATCCTTTTAAATTAAAAATGAAGTTTTAAATCAATCTAAAGTATATATGAGTAAACTTG
GTCTGACAGTTACCAATGCTTAATCAGTGAGGCACCTATCTCAGCGATCTGTCTATTTCGTTCATCCATA
GTTGCCTGACTCCCCGTCGTGTAGATAACTACGATACGGGAGGGCTTACCATCTGGCCCCAGTGCTGCAA
TGATACCGCGAGACCCACGCTCACCGGCTCCAGATTTATCAGCAATAAACCAGCCAGCCGGAAGGGCCGA
GCGCAGAAGTGGTCCTGCAACTTTATCCGCCTCCATCCAGTCTATTAATTGTTGCCGGGAAGCTAGAGTA
AGTAGTTCGCCAGTTAATAGTTTGCGCAACGTTGTTGCCATTGCTACAGGCATCGTGGTGTCACGCTCGT
CGTTTGGTATGGCTTCATTCAGCTCCGGTTCCCAACGATCAAGGCGAGTTACATGATCCCCCATGTTGTG
CAAAAAAGCGGTTAGCTCCTTCGGTCCTCCGATCGTTGTCAGAAGTAAGTTGGCCGCAGTGTTATCACTC
ATGGTTATGGCAGCACTGCATAATTCTCTTACTGTCATGCCATCCGTAAGATGCTTTTCTGTGACTGGTG
AGTACTCAACCAAGTCATTCTGAGAATAGTGTATGCGGCGACCGAGTTGCTCTTGCCCGGCGTCAATACG
GGATAATACCGCGCCACATAGCAGAACTTTAAAAGTGCTCATCATTGGAAAACGTTCTTCGGGGCGAAAA
CTCTCAAGGATCTTACCGCTGTTGAGATCCAGTTCGATGTAACCCACTCGTGCACCCAACTGATCTTCAG
CATCTTTTACTTTCACCAGCGTTTCTGGGTGAGCAAAAACAGGAAGGCAAAATGCCGCAAAAAAGGGAAT
AAGGGCGACACGGAAATGTTGAATACTCATACTCTTCCTTTTTCAATATTATTGAAGCATTTATCAGGGT
TATTGTCTCATGAGCGGATACATATTTGAATGTATTTAGAAAAATAAACAAATAGGGGTTCCGCGCACAT
TTCCCCGAAAAGTGCCACCTAAATTGTAAGCGTTAATATTTTGTTAAAATTCGCGTTAAATTTTTGTTAA
ATCAGCTCATTTTTTAACCAATAGGCCGAAATCGGCAAAATCCCTTATAAATCAAAAGAATAGACCGAGA
TAGGGT
[37 nt withheld, positions 8477-8513]
AAAGAACGTGGACTCCAACGTCAAAGG
[49 nt withheld, positions 8541-8589]
T
[91 nt withheld, positions 8591-8681]
G
[124 nt withheld, positions 8683-8806]
CCCATTCGCCATTCAGGCTGCGCAACTGTTGGGAAGGGCGATCGGTGCGGGCCTCTTCGCTATTACGCCA
GTCGACC
